Addgene plasmid #82372: pCas2A
Purpose: dCas9 expressed from aTc-inducible promoter in acsA, A RBS: AGGAGA
Depositing lab: Brian Pfleger. Depositing organization: University of Wisconsin, Madison. Publication: CRISPR interference as a titratable, trans-acting regulatory tool for metabolic engineering in the cyanobacterium Synechococcus sp. strain PCC 7002. Gordon GC, Korosh TC, Cameron JC, Markley AL, Begemann MB, Pfleger BF. Metab Eng. 2016 Jul 29. pii: S1096-7176(16)30062-3. doi: 10.1016/j.ymben.2016.07.007. PubMed 27481676.
Backbone
  Vector backbone: pACSA
  Total vector size (bp): 9154
Growth in bacteria
  Bacterial resistance: Ampicillin, 100 μg/mL
  Growth temperature: 37°C
  Growth strain: DH5alpha
  Copy number: Unknown
Gene/Insert
  Gene/Insert name: dCas9
  Promoter: PEZ3
  Cloning method: Gibson Cloning
  Sequencing primers: 5′ GCTTCCGGCTCGTATGTTGTG; 3′ TTGGGTAACGCCAGGGT
Terms and licenses: Academic/Nonprofit Terms; Industry Terms: Not Available to Industry
How to cite: pCas2A was a gift from Brian Pfleger (Addgene plasmid # 82372 ; http://n2t.net/addgene:82372 ; RRID:Addgene_82372)
