[The description below was written by a language model from this plasmid's Addgene catalogue record and pLannotate feature annotations shown in this document.]
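Description:
pCas2A is an approximately 9.15 kb integration plasmid built on the pACSA backbone, designed to place an inducible dCas9 expression cassette into the acsA locus of the cyanobacterium Synechococcus sp. PCC 7002 for CRISPR interference. In E. coli it is maintained by a high-copy ColE1/pUC-type origin and selected with ampicillin through the bla gene. The backbone also carries an f1 origin, lacZα and lac promoter/operator remnants, and flanking SP6 and T7 promoters typical of a general cloning vector. No cyanobacterial replication origin is annotated. Unannotated stretches of roughly 500 bp lie on either side of the cassette, between it and the SP6 and T7 promoters. These are where acsA homology arms for chromosomal recombination would be expected, although the feature tables do not label them.

The payload consists of two divergent units. On one strand, a tetR gene fused to an LVA-variant ssrA degradation tag lies next to a fragment resembling the constitutive J23119 promoter and ends at the rrnB T1 and T7Te terminators. On the other strand, the PEZ3 promoter named in the record, which contains two tet operator sites, drives catalytically dead S. pyogenes Cas9 (D10A/H840A). A short region annotated as a SET1 tag fragment follows the dCas9 coding sequence, and then a T7 terminator. TetR represses the promoter until anhydrotetracycline is added, giving titratable dCas9 levels. The "A" in the name denotes the ribosome binding site variant used, suggesting this plasmid is one of a series differing in translation strength. Combined with a separately supplied guide RNA, it is used for tunable gene knockdown in metabolic engineering. The depositor and repository sequences differ by three nucleotides in length but give the same set of annotated features.
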