Features (pLannotate 1.2.2; 22 found; start..end, strand, type, name):
    433..483     -  misc_feature   bom (fragment): basis of mobility region from pBR322
    510..614     +  promoter       AmpR promoter: bla
    615..1475    +  CDS            AmpR: β-lactamase; bla; confers resistance to ampicillin, carbenicillin, and related antibiotics
   1646..2234    +  rep_origin     ori: high-copy-number ColE1/pMB1/pBR322/pUC origin of replication
   2417..2509    +  CDS            lacI (fragment): lac repressor; lacI; The lac repressor binds to the lac operator to inhibit transcription in E. coli. This inhibition can be relieved by adding lactose or isopropyl-β-D-thiogalactopyranoside (IPTG).
   2522..2543    +  protein_bind   CAP binding site: CAP binding activates transcription in the presence of cAMP. E. coli catabolite activator protein
   2558..2588    +  promoter       lac promoter: promoter for the E. coli lac operon
   2596..2612    +  protein_bind   lac operator: The lac repressor binds to the lac operator to inhibit transcription in E. coli. This inhibition can be relieved by adding lactose or isopropyl-β-D-thiogalactopyranoside (IPTG). lac repressor encoded by lacI
   2654..2672    +  promoter       SP6 promoter: promoter for bacteriophage SP6 RNA polymerase
   3232..3259    -  terminator     T7Te terminator: phage T7 early transcription terminator
   3275..3346    -  terminator     rrnB T1 terminator: transcription terminator T1 from the E. coli rrnB gene
   3394..3426    -  CDS            ssrA tag (LVA): C-terminal peptide that mediates degradation in bacteria through the ClpXP and ClpAP proteases (McGinness et al., 2006) mutant LVA variant that confers accelerated degradation under some conditions (Andersen et al., 1998)
   3427..4047    -  CDS            tetR: TETR2_ECOLX - Experimental evidence at protein level: Swiss-Prot protein existence level 1. TetR is the repressor of the tetracycline resistance element; its N-terminal region forms a helix-turn-helix structure and binds DNA. Binding of tetracycline to TetR reduces the repressor affinity for the tetracycline resistance gene (tetA) promoter operator sites. From Escherichia coli.
   4086..4102    -  promoter       J23119(SpeI) promoter (fragment): bacterial promoter (Registry of Standard Biological Parts BBa J23119) modified to end with an SpeI site
   4130..4146    +  protein_bind   tet operator (fragment): tetO; bacterial operator O2 for the tetR and tetA genes tetracycline repressor TetR
   4153..4170    +  protein_bind   tet operator (fragment): tetO; bacterial operator O2 for the tetR and tetA genes tetracycline repressor TetR
   4238..8342    +  CDS            dCas9 (fragment): catalytically dead mutant of the Cas9 endonuclease from the Streptococcus pyogenes Type II CRISPR/Cas system RNA-guided DNA-binding protein that lacks endonuclease activity due to the D10A mutation in the RuvC catalytic domain and the H840A mutation in the HNH catalytic domain
   8341..8386    +  CDS            SET1 (fragment): solubility-enhancement tag derived from T7 phage gene 10B
   8394..8441    +  terminator     T7 terminator: transcription terminator for bacteriophage T7 RNA polymerase
   8949..8967    -  promoter       T7 promoter: promoter for bacteriophage T7 RNA polymerase
   8970..9127    +  CDS            lacZα (fragment): LacZα fragment of β-galactosidase; lacZ fragment
   9131..405     +  rep_origin     f1 ori (across the origin) (sequence partly withheld): f1 bacteriophage origin of replication; arrow indicates direction of (+) strand synthesis
>Addgene plasmid #82372 | pCas2A | depositor full sequence | sequence record 156129 | pCas2A sequence 9154 bps
[100 nt withheld, positions 1-100]
C
[91 nt withheld, positions 102-192]
A
[49 nt withheld, positions 194-242]
CCTTTGACGTTGGAGTCCACGTTCTTT
[37 nt withheld, positions 270-306]
ACCCTATCTCGGTCTATTCTTTTGATTTATAAGGGATTTTGCCGATTTCGGCCTATTGGTTAAAAAATGA
GCTGATTTAACAAAAATTTAACGCGAATTTTAACAAAATATTAACGCTTACAATTTCCTGATGCGGTATT
TTCTCCTTACGCATCTGTGCGGTATTTCACACCGCATCAGGTGGCACTTTTCGGGGAAATGTGCGCGGAA
CCCCTATTTGTTTATTTTTCTAAATACATTCAAATATGTATCCGCTCATGAGACAATAACCCTGATAAAT
GCTTCAATAATATTGAAAAAGGAAGAGTATGAGTATTCAACATTTCCGTGTCGCCCTTATTCCCTTTTTT
GCGGCATTTTGCCTTCCTGTTTTTGCTCACCCAGAAACGCTGGTGAAAGTAAAAGATGCTGAAGATCAGT
TGGGTGCACGAGTGGGTTACATCGAACTGGATCTCAACAGCGGTAAGATCCTTGAGAGTTTTCGCCCCGA
AGAACGTTTTCCAATGATGAGCACTTTTAAAGTTCTGCTATGTGGCGCGGTATTATCCCGTATTGACGCC
GGGCAAGAGCAACTCGGTCGCCGCATACACTATTCTCAGAATGACTTGGTTGAGTACTCACCAGTCACAG
AAAAGCATCTTACGGATGGCATGACAGTAAGAGAATTATGCAGTGCTGCCATAACCATGAGTGATAACAC
TGCGGCCAACTTACTTCTGACAACGATCGGAGGACCGAAGGAGCTAACCGCTTTTTTGCACAACATGGGG
GATCATGTAACTCGCCTTGATCGTTGGGAACCGGAGCTGAATGAAGCCATACCAAACGACGAGCGTGACA
CCACGATGCCTGTAGCAATGGCAACAACGTTGCGCAAACTATTAACTGGCGAACTACTTACTCTAGCTTC
CCGGCAACAATTAATAGACTGGATGGAGGCGGATAAAGTTGCAGGACCACTTCTGCGCTCGGCCCTTCCG
GCTGGCTGGTTTATTGCTGATAAATCTGGAGCCGGTGAGCGTGGGTCTCGCGGTATCATTGCAGCACTGG
GGCCAGATGGTAAGCCCTCCCGTATCGTAGTTATCTACACGACGGGGAGTCAGGCAACTATGGATGAACG
AAATAGACAGATCGCTGAGATAGGTGCCTCACTGATTAAGCATTGGTAACTGTCAGACCAAGTTTACTCA
TATATACTTTAGATTGATTTAAAACTTCATTTTTAATTTAAAAGGATCTAGGTGAAGATCCTTTTTGATA
ATCTCATGACCAAAATCCCTTAACGTGAGTTTTCGTTCCACTGAGCGTCAGACCCCGTAGAAAAGATCAA
AGGATCTTCTTGAGATCCTTTTTTTCTGCGCGTAATCTGCTGCTTGCAAACAAAAAAACCACCGCTACCA
GCGGTGGTTTGTTTGCCGGATCAAGAGCTACCAACTCTTTTTCCGAAGGTAACTGGCTTCAGCAGAGCGC
AGATACCAAATACTGTTCTTCTAGTGTAGCCGTAGTTAGGCCACCACTTCAAGAACTCTGTAGCACCGCC
TACATACCTCGCTCTGCTAATCCTGTTACCAGTGGCTGCTGCCAGTGGCGATAAGTCGTGTCTTACCGGG
TTGGACTCAAGACGATAGTTACCGGATAAGGCGCAGCGGTCGGGCTGAACGGGGGGTTCGTGCACACAGC
CCAGCTTGGAGCGAACGACCTACACCGAACTGAGATACCTACAGCGTGAGCTATGAGAAAGCGCCACGCT
TCCCGAAGGGAGAAAGGCGGACAGGTATCCGGTAAGCGGCAGGGTCGGAACAGGAGAGCGCACGAGGGAG
CTTCCAGGGGGAAACGCCTGGTATCTTTATAGTCCTGTCGGGTTTCGCCACCTCTGACTTGAGCGTCGAT
TTTTGTGATGCTCGTCAGGGGGGCGGAGCCTATGGAAAAACGCCAGCAACGCGGCCTTTTTACGGTTCCT
GGCCTTTTGCTGGCCTTTTGCTCACATGTTCTTTCCTGCGTTATCCCCTGATTCTGTGGATAACCGTATT
ACCGCCTTTGAGTGAGCTGATACCGCTCGCCGCAGCCGAACGACCGAGCGCAGCGAGTCAGTGAGCGAGG
AAGCGGAAGAGCGCCCAATACGCAAACCGCCTCTCCCCGCGCGTTGGCCGATTCATTAATGCAGCTGGCA
CGACAGGTTTCCCGACTGGAAAGCGGGCAGTGAGCGCAACGCAATTAATGTGAGTTAGCTCACTCATTAG
GCACCCCAGGCTTTACACTTTATGCTTCCGGCTCGTATGTTGTGTGGAATTGTGAGCGGATAACAATTTC
ACACAGGAAACAGCTATGACCATGATTACGCCAAGCTATTTAGGTGACACTATAGAATACTCAAGCTATG
AGGTGACTGCCGCACTCAATGTTCAACCAGATCTAGTGATTATTTCGGGGTTAGCAGCCGATGCGGGCAA
CCTGGTGAAGCAACTGCGAGAATTAGGTTACAACGGCATTATTGTTGGGGGGAACGGCTTAAATACTTCT
AATATTTTCCCCGTCTGCCAAGCAAAATGTGATGGGGTGTTGGTGGCCCAAGCCTACAGTGCCGAGTTAG
ATAATGAGATTAACCGCGCGTTTCGGGACGCCTATTTTCAACAAAACCAAAAAGAGCCGCCCCAATTTAG
TGCCCAGGCTTTTACGGCGATCCAAGTTTTTGTTGAAGCCCTCAGCAGCCTCGATGAAAAAACGCCCTTA
GAAACTCTTGCTCTACCGGACTTGCGACGACAACTGCGGGACGAAATTTTTGCAGGTACCTACGTCACGC
CTTTGGGTGAAATTTCCTTCACAGAGGAAGGGGAAATTGTCCAGAAGGAATTTTTTGTGGCCCAAATTGA
AATGGATGAATCGGGTCAACAGGGGCGTTTCGCCTTCATTGAAACGAACTATAAACGCAGAAAGGCCCAC
CCGAAGGTGAGCCAGTGTGACTCTAGTAGAGAGCGTTCACCGACAAACAACAGATAAAACGAAAGGCCCA
GTCTTTCGACTGAGCCTTTCGTTTTATTTGATGCCTGGCTCTAGTAGTGATCTACACTAGCACTATCAGT
GTTATTAAGCTACTAAAGCGTAGTTTTCGTCGTTTGCAGCGGACCCACTTTCACATTTAAGTTGTTTTTC
TAATCCGCATATGATCAATTCAAGGCCGAATAAGAAGGCTGGCTCTGCACCTTGGTGATCAAATAATTCG
ATAGCTTGTCGTAATAATGGCGGCATACTATCAGTAGTAGGTGTTTCCCTTTCTTCTTTAGCGACTTGAT
GCTCTTGATCTTCCAATACGCAACCTAAAGTAAAATGCCCCACAGCGCTGAGTGCATATAATGCATTCTC
TAGTGAAAAACCTTGTTGGCATAAAAAGGCTAATTGATTTTCGAGAGTTTCATACTGTTTTTCTGTAGGC
CGTGTACCTAAATGTACTTTTGCTCCATCGCGATGACTTAGTAAAGCACATCTAAAACTTTTAGCGTTAT
TACGTAAAAAATCTTGCCAGCTTTCCCCTTCTAAAGGGCAAAAGTGAGTATGGTGCCTATCTAACATCTC
AATGGCTAAGGCGTCGAGCAAAGCCCGCTTATTTTTTACATGCCAATACAATGTAGGCTGCTCTACACCT
AGCTTCTGGGCGAGTTTACGGGTTGTTAAACCTTCGATTCCGACCTCATTAAGCAGCTCTAATGCGCTGT
TAATCACTTTACTTTTATCTAATCTGGACATCTAGTATTTCTCCTCTTTCTCTAGTAGCTAGCATAATCC
CTAGGACTGAGCTAGCCATCAGGTTAACAAAAAAGCAGGAATATCCCTATCAGTGATAGACAGACATCCC
TATCAGTGATAGAGTATAAAGTTAACTGTGGGATTGCAAAAGGAGCTCCCAACTCATAAAGTCAAGTAGG
AGATTAATTCCATGGATAAGAAATACTCAATAGGCTTAGCTATCGGCACAAATAGCGTCGGATGGGCGGT
GATCACTGATGAATATAAGGTTCCGTCTAAAAAGTTCAAGGTTCTGGGAAATACAGACCGCCACAGTATC
AAAAAAAATCTTATAGGGGCTCTTTTATTTGACAGTGGAGAGACAGCGGAAGCGACTCGTCTCAAACGGA
CAGCTCGTAGAAGGTATACACGTCGGAAGAATCGTATTTGTTATCTACAGGAGATTTTTTCAAATGAGAT
GGCGAAAGTAGATGATAGTTTCTTTCATCGACTTGAAGAGTCTTTTTTGGTGGAAGAAGACAAGAAGCAT
GAACGTCATCCTATTTTTGGAAATATAGTAGATGAAGTTGCTTATCATGAGAAATATCCAACTATCTATC
ATCTGCGAAAAAAATTGGTAGATTCTACTGATAAAGCGGATTTGCGCTTAATCTATTTGGCCTTAGCGCA
TATGATTAAGTTTCGTGGTCATTTTTTGATTGAGGGAGATTTAAATCCTGATAATAGTGATGTGGACAAA
CTATTTATCCAGTTGGTACAAACCTACAATCAATTATTTGAAGAAAACCCTATTAACGCAAGTGGAGTAG
ATGCTAAAGCGATTCTTTCTGCACGATTGAGTAAATCAAGACGATTAGAAAATCTCATTGCTCAGCTCCC
CGGTGAGAAGAAAAATGGATTATTTGGGAATCTCATTGCTTTGTCATTGGGTTTGACCCCTAATTTTAAA
TCAAATTTTGATTTGGCAGAAGATGCTAAATTACAGCTTTCAAAAGATACTTACGATGATGATTTAGATA
ATTTATTGGCGCAAATTGGAGATCAATATGCTGATTTGTTTTTGGCAGCTAAGAATTTATCAGATGCTAT
TTTACTTTCAGATATCCTAAGAGTAAATACTGAAATAACTAAGGCTCCCCTATCAGCTTCAATGATTAAA
CGCTACGATGAACATCATCAAGACTTGACTCTTTTAAAAGCTTTAGTTCGACAACAACTTCCAGAAAAGT
ATAAAGAAATCTTTTTTGATCAATCAAAAAACGGATATGCAGGTTATATTGATGGGGGAGCTAGCCAAGA
AGAATTTTATAAATTTATCAAACCAATTTTAGAAAAAATGGATGGTACTGAGGAATTATTGGTGAAACTA
AATCGTGAAGATTTGCTGCGCAAGCAACGGACCTTTGACAACGGCTCTATTCCCCATCAAATTCACTTGG
GTGAGCTGCATGCTATTTTGAGAAGACAAGAAGACTTTTATCCATTTTTAAAAGACAATCGTGAGAAGAT
TGAAAAAATCTTGACTTTTCGAATTCCTTATTATGTTGGTCCATTGGCGCGTGGCAATAGTCGTTTTGCA
TGGATGACTCGGAAGTCTGAAGAAACAATTACCCCATGGAATTTTGAAGAAGTTGTCGATAAAGGTGCTT
CAGCTCAATCATTTATTGAACGCATGACAAACTTTGATAAAAATCTTCCAAATGAAAAAGTACTACCAAA
ACATAGTTTGCTTTATGAGTATTTTACGGTTTATAACGAATTGACAAAGGTCAAATATGTTACTGAAGGA
ATGCGAAAACCAGCATTTCTTTCAGGTGAACAGAAGAAAGCCATTGTTGATTTACTCTTCAAAACAAATC
GAAAAGTAACCGTTAAGCAATTAAAAGAAGATTATTTCAAAAAAATAGAATGTTTTGATAGTGTTGAAAT
TTCAGGAGTTGAAGATAGATTTAATGCTTCATTAGGTACCTACCATGATTTGCTAAAAATTATTAAAGAT
AAAGATTTTTTGGATAATGAAGAAAATGAAGATATCTTAGAGGATATTGTTTTAACATTGACCTTATTTG
AAGATAGGGAGATGATTGAGGAAAGACTTAAAACATATGCTCACCTCTTTGATGATAAGGTGATGAAACA
GCTTAAACGTCGCCGTTATACTGGTTGGGGACGTTTGTCTCGAAAATTGATTAATGGTATTAGGGATAAG
CAATCTGGCAAAACAATATTAGATTTTTTGAAATCAGATGGTTTTGCCAATCGCAATTTTATGCAGCTGA
TCCATGATGATAGTTTGACATTTAAAGAAGACATTCAAAAAGCACAAGTGTCTGGACAAGGCGATAGTTT
ACATGAACATATTGCAAATTTAGCTGGTAGCCCTGCTATTAAAAAAGGTATTTTACAGACTGTAAAAGTT
GTTGATGAATTGGTCAAAGTAATGGGGCGGCATAAGCCAGAAAATATCGTTATTGAAATGGCACGTGAAA
ATCAGACAACTCAAAAGGGCCAGAAAAATTCGCGAGAGCGTATGAAACGAATCGAAGAAGGTATCAAAGA
ATTAGGAAGTCAGATTCTTAAAGAGCATCCTGTTGAAAATACTCAATTGCAAAATGAAAAGCTCTATCTC
TATTATCTCCAAAATGGAAGAGACATGTATGTGGACCAAGAATTAGATATTAATCGTTTAAGTGATTATG
ATGTCGATGCCATTGTTCCACAAAGTTTCCTTAAAGACGATTCAATAGACAATAAGGTCTTAACGCGTTC
TGATAAAAATCGTGGTAAATCGGATAACGTTCCAAGTGAAGAAGTAGTCAAAAAGATGAAAAACTATTGG
AGACAACTTCTAAACGCCAAGTTAATCACTCAACGTAAGTTTGATAATTTAACGAAAGCTGAACGTGGAG
GTTTGAGTGAACTTGATAAAGCTGGTTTTATCAAACGCCAATTGGTTGAAACTCGCCAAATCACTAAGCA
TGTGGCACAAATTTTGGATAGTCGCATGAATACTAAATACGATGAAAATGATAAACTTATTCGAGAGGTT
AAAGTGATTACCTTAAAATCTAAATTAGTTTCTGACTTCCGAAAAGATTTCCAATTCTATAAAGTACGTG
AGATTAACAATTACCATCATGCCCATGATGCGTATCTAAATGCCGTCGTTGGAACTGCTTTGATTAAGAA
ATATCCAAAACTTGAATCGGAGTTTGTCTATGGTGATTATAAAGTTTATGATGTTCGTAAAATGATTGCT
AAGTCTGAGCAAGAAATAGGCAAAGCAACCGCAAAATATTTCTTTTACTCTAATATCATGAACTTCTTCA
AAACAGAAATTACACTTGCAAATGGAGAGATTCGCAAACGCCCTCTAATCGAAACTAATGGGGAAACTGG
AGAAATTGTCTGGGATAAAGGGCGAGATTTTGCCACAGTGCGCAAAGTATTGTCCATGCCCCAAGTCAAT
ATTGTCAAGAAAACAGAAGTACAGACAGGCGGATTCTCCAAGGAGTCAATTTTACCAAAAAGAAATTCGG
ACAAGCTTATTGCTCGTAAAAAAGACTGGGATCCAAAAAAATATGGTGGTTTTGATAGTCCAACGGTAGC
TTATTCAGTCCTAGTGGTTGCTAAGGTGGAAAAAGGGAAATCGAAGAAGTTAAAATCCGTTAAAGAGTTA
CTAGGGATCACAATTATGGAAAGAAGTTCCTTTGAAAAAAATCCGATTGACTTTTTAGAAGCTAAAGGAT
ATAAGGAAGTTAAAAAAGACTTAATCATTAAACTACCTAAATATAGTCTTTTTGAGTTAGAAAACGGTCG
TAAACGGATGCTGGCTAGTGCCGGAGAATTACAAAAAGGAAATGAGCTGGCTCTGCCAAGCAAATATGTG
AATTTTTTATATTTAGCTAGTCATTATGAAAAGTTGAAGGGTAGTCCAGAAGATAACGAACAAAAACAAT
TGTTTGTGGAGCAGCATAAGCATTATTTAGATGAGATTATTGAGCAAATCAGTGAATTTTCTAAGCGTGT
TATTTTAGCAGATGCCAATTTAGATAAAGTTCTTAGTGCATATAACAAACATAGAGACAAACCAATACGT
GAACAAGCAGAAAATATTATTCATTTATTTACGTTGACGAATCTTGGAGCTCCCGCTGCTTTTAAATATT
TTGATACAACAATTGATCGTAAACGATATACGTCTACAAAAGAAGTTTTAGATGCCACTCTTATCCATCA
ATCCATCACTGGTCTTTATGAAACACGCATTGATTTGAGTCAGCTAGGAGGTGACTAACAAAGCCCGAAA
GGAAGCTGAGTTGGCTGCTGCCACCGCTGAGCAATAACTAGCATAACCCCTTGGGGCCTCTAAACGGGTC
TTGACGGGTTTTTTGTCTAGAGCGCTCAAGTTGATCGAATGTATGCCCCGGATATGACCTAGGGAGATTC
TTCTAAAGCGAGCAGGGTTTGCCAAGTGGCGATCGCCTCAGGGAACCATAACCAACTTTGTTCGAGGCGG
CGGGGGTTGAGCTGGGAACGATCGAGATCTAGGGCGATCGCCCGGAGTTTTTCGGCTTTCCCTACAAGAA
TTTCCTGGTCAACGTCGGTGGGTTGCCTTTGGGCCAAATCGTACATACTAATCGCCAGGCCCGCATAAAT
CTCCGCCTGGAGGGCTGGGGGGAAATCCTGGGTCGTTGCCGCCGCTAAGGCTTCATACCAACGATCATTG
GCGGCTTCGTAATCTGCATTGAGGTAATGGACAAAACCCAGGGCCATCAAAATTTCGGGGTCGTTGGGCT
GTTGGGCTAGGGCCATGTCCCAATTGTCTTGCACCGTGGCGATCGCCGTTGCTTGGGTTGGCGATGGTGG
GACGGCAGCCAAAGTTGTTTGCCAGCATGCGCCCTATAGTGAGTCGTATTACAATTCACTGGCCGTCGTT
TTACAACGTCGTGACTGGGAAAACCCTGGCGTTACCCAACTTAATCGCCTTGCAGCACATCCCCCTTTCG
CCAGCTGGCGTAATAGCGAAGAGGCCCGCACCGATCGCCCTTCCCAACAGTTGCGCAGCCTGAATGGCGA
ATGG
[24 nt withheld, positions 9131-9154]
