Features (pLannotate 1.2.2; 22 found; start..end, strand, type, name):
     23..39      -  promoter       J23119(SpeI) promoter (fragment): bacterial promoter (Registry of Standard Biological Parts BBa J23119) modified to end with an SpeI site
     67..83      +  protein_bind   tet operator (fragment): tetO; bacterial operator O2 for the tetR and tetA genes tetracycline repressor TetR
     90..107     +  protein_bind   tet operator (fragment): tetO; bacterial operator O2 for the tetR and tetA genes tetracycline repressor TetR
    175..4279    +  CDS            dCas9 (fragment): catalytically dead mutant of the Cas9 endonuclease from the Streptococcus pyogenes Type II CRISPR/Cas system RNA-guided DNA-binding protein that lacks endonuclease activity due to the D10A mutation in the RuvC catalytic domain and the H840A mutation in the HNH catalytic domain
   4278..4323    +  CDS            SET1 (fragment): solubility-enhancement tag derived from T7 phage gene 10B
   4331..4378    +  terminator     T7 terminator: transcription terminator for bacteriophage T7 RNA polymerase
   4883..4901    -  promoter       T7 promoter: promoter for bacteriophage T7 RNA polymerase
   4904..5061    +  CDS            lacZα (fragment): LacZα fragment of β-galactosidase; lacZ fragment
   5065..5493    +  rep_origin     f1 ori (sequence partly withheld): f1 bacteriophage origin of replication; arrow indicates direction of (+) strand synthesis
   5521..5571    -  misc_feature   bom (fragment): basis of mobility region from pBR322
   5598..5702    +  promoter       AmpR promoter: bla
   5703..6563    +  CDS            AmpR: β-lactamase; bla; confers resistance to ampicillin, carbenicillin, and related antibiotics
   6734..7322    +  rep_origin     ori: high-copy-number ColE1/pMB1/pBR322/pUC origin of replication
   7505..7597    +  CDS            lacI (fragment): lac repressor; lacI; The lac repressor binds to the lac operator to inhibit transcription in E. coli. This inhibition can be relieved by adding lactose or isopropyl-β-D-thiogalactopyranoside (IPTG).
   7610..7631    +  protein_bind   CAP binding site: CAP binding activates transcription in the presence of cAMP. E. coli catabolite activator protein
   7646..7676    +  promoter       lac promoter: promoter for the E. coli lac operon
   7684..7700    +  protein_bind   lac operator: The lac repressor binds to the lac operator to inhibit transcription in E. coli. This inhibition can be relieved by adding lactose or isopropyl-β-D-thiogalactopyranoside (IPTG). lac repressor encoded by lacI
   7742..7760    +  promoter       SP6 promoter: promoter for bacteriophage SP6 RNA polymerase
   8320..8347    -  terminator     T7Te terminator: phage T7 early transcription terminator
   8363..8434    -  terminator     rrnB T1 terminator: transcription terminator T1 from the E. coli rrnB gene
   8482..8514    -  CDS            ssrA tag (LVA): C-terminal peptide that mediates degradation in bacteria through the ClpXP and ClpAP proteases (McGinness et al., 2006) mutant LVA variant that confers accelerated degradation under some conditions (Andersen et al., 1998)
   8515..9135    -  CDS            tetR: TETR2_ECOLX - Experimental evidence at protein level: Swiss-Prot protein existence level 1. TetR is the repressor of the tetracycline resistance element; its N-terminal region forms a helix-turn-helix structure and binds DNA. Binding of tetracycline to TetR reduces the repressor affinity for the tetracycline resistance gene (tetA) promoter operator sites. From Escherichia coli.
>Addgene plasmid #82372 | pCas2A | addgene full sequence | sequence record 162361 | Addgene next-generation full plasmid sequencing result
TTCTCTAGTAGCTAGCATAATCCCTAGGACTGAGCTAGCCATCAGGTTAACAAAAAAGCAGGAATATCCC
TATCAGTGATAGACAGACATCCCTATCAGTGATAGAGTATAAAGTTAACTGTGGGATTGCAAAAGGAGCT
CCCAACTCATAAAGTCAAGTAGGAGATTAATTCCATGGATAAGAAATACTCAATAGGCTTAGCTATCGGC
ACAAATAGCGTCGGATGGGCGGTGATCACTGATGAATATAAGGTTCCGTCTAAAAAGTTCAAGGTTCTGG
GAAATACAGACCGCCACAGTATCAAAAAAAATCTTATAGGGGCTCTTTTATTTGACAGTGGAGAGACAGC
GGAAGCGACTCGTCTCAAACGGACAGCTCGTAGAAGGTATACACGTCGGAAGAATCGTATTTGTTATCTA
CAGGAGATTTTTTCAAATGAGATGGCGAAAGTAGATGATAGTTTCTTTCATCGACTTGAAGAGTCTTTTT
TGGTGGAAGAAGACAAGAAGCATGAACGTCATCCTATTTTTGGAAATATAGTAGATGAAGTTGCTTATCA
TGAGAAATATCCAACTATCTATCATCTGCGAAAAAAATTGGTAGATTCTACTGATAAAGCGGATTTGCGC
TTAATCTATTTGGCCTTAGCGCATATGATTAAGTTTCGTGGTCATTTTTTGATTGAGGGAGATTTAAATC
CTGATAATAGTGATGTGGACAAACTATTTATCCAGTTGGTACAAACCTACAATCAATTATTTGAAGAAAA
CCCTATTAACGCAAGTGGAGTAGATGCTAAAGCGATTCTTTCTGCACGATTGAGTAAATCAAGACGATTA
GAAAATCTCATTGCTCAGCTCCCCGGTGAGAAGAAAAATGGATTATTTGGGAATCTCATTGCTTTGTCAT
TGGGTTTGACCCCTAATTTTAAATCAAATTTTGATTTGGCAGAAGATGCTAAATTACAGCTTTCAAAAGA
TACTTACGATGATGATTTAGATAATTTATTGGCGCAAATTGGAGATCAATATGCTGATTTGTTTTTGGCA
GCTAAGAATTTATCAGATGCTATTTTACTTTCAGATATCCTAAGAGTAAATACTGAAATAACTAAGGCTC
CCCTATCAGCTTCAATGATTAAACGCTACGATGAACATCATCAAGACTTGACTCTTTTAAAAGCTTTAGT
TCGACAACAACTTCCAGAAAAGTATAAAGAAATCTTTTTTGATCAATCAAAAAACGGATATGCAGGTTAT
ATTGATGGGGGAGCTAGCCAAGAAGAATTTTATAAATTTATCAAACCAATTTTAGAAAAAATGGATGGTA
CTGAGGAATTATTGGTGAAACTAAATCGTGAAGATTTGCTGCGCAAGCAACGGACCTTTGACAACGGCTC
TATTCCCCATCAAATTCACTTGGGTGAGCTGCATGCTATTTTGAGAAGACAAGAAGACTTTTATCCATTT
TTAAAAGACAATCGTGAGAAGATTGAAAAAATCTTGACTTTTCGAATTCCTTATTATGTTGGTCCATTGG
CGCGTGGCAATAGTCGTTTTGCATGGATGACTCGGAAGTCTGAAGAAACAATTACCCCATGGAATTTTGA
AGAAGTTGTCGATAAAGGTGCTTCAGCTCAATCATTTATTGAACGCATGACAAACTTTGATAAAAATCTT
CCAAATGAAAAAGTACTACCAAAACATAGTTTGCTTTATGAGTATTTTACGGTTTATAACGAATTGACAA
AGGTCAAATATGTTACTGAAGGAATGCGAAAACCAGCATTTCTTTCAGGTGAACAGAAGAAAGCCATTGT
TGATTTACTCTTCAAAACAAATCGAAAAGTAACCGTTAAGCAATTAAAAGAAGATTATTTCAAAAAAATA
GAATGTTTTGATAGTGTTGAAATTTCAGGAGTTGAAGATAGATTTAATGCTTCATTAGGTACCTACCATG
ATTTGCTAAAAATTATTAAAGATAAAGATTTTTTGGATAATGAAGAAAATGAAGATATCTTAGAGGATAT
TGTTTTAACATTGACCTTATTTGAAGATAGGGAGATGATTGAGGAAAGACTTAAAACATATGCTCACCTC
TTTGATGATAAGGTGATGAAACAGCTTAAACGTCGCCGTTATACTGGTTGGGGACGTTTGTCTCGAAAAT
TGATTAATGGTATTAGGGATAAGCAATCTGGCAAAACAATATTAGATTTTTTGAAATCAGATGGTTTTGC
CAATCGCAATTTTATGCAGCTGATCCATGATGATAGTTTGACATTTAAAGAAGACATTCAAAAAGCACAA
GTGTCTGGACAAGGCGATAGTTTACATGAACATATTGCAAATTTAGCTGGTAGCCCTGCTATTAAAAAAG
GTATTTTACAGACTGTAAAAGTTGTTGATGAATTGGTCAAAGTAATGGGGCGGCATAAGCCAGAAAATAT
CGTTATTGAAATGGCACGTGAAAATCAGACAACTCAAAAGGGCCAGAAAAATTCGCGAGAGCGTATGAAA
CGAATCGAAGAAGGTATCAAAGAATTAGGAAGTCAGATTCTTAAAGAGCATCCTGTTGAAAATACTCAAT
TGCAAAATGAAAAGCTCTATCTCTATTATCTCCAAAATGGAAGAGACATGTATGTGGACCAAGAATTAGA
TATTAATCGTTTAAGTGATTATGATGTCGATGCCATTGTTCCACAAAGTTTCCTTAAAGACGATTCAATA
GACAATAAGGTCTTAACGCGTTCTGATAAAAATCGTGGTAAATCGGATAACGTTCCAAGTGAAGAAGTAG
TCAAAAAGATGAAAAACTATTGGAGACAACTTCTAAACGCCAAGTTAATCACTCAACGTAAGTTTGATAA
TTTAACGAAAGCTGAACGTGGAGGTTTGAGTGAACTTGATAAAGCTGGTTTTATCAAACGCCAATTGGTT
GAAACTCGCCAAATCACTAAGCATGTGGCACAAATTTTGGATAGTCGCATGAATACTAAATACGATGAAA
ATGATAAACTTATTCGAGAGGTTAAAGTGATTACCTTAAAATCTAAATTAGTTTCTGACTTCCGAAAAGA
TTTCCAATTCTATAAAGTACGTGAGATTAACAATTACCATCATGCCCATGATGCGTATCTAAATGCCGTC
GTTGGAACTGCTTTGATTAAGAAATATCCAAAACTTGAATCGGAGTTTGTCTATGGTGATTATAAAGTTT
ATGATGTTCGTAAAATGATTGCTAAGTCTGAGCAAGAAATAGGCAAAGCAACCGCAAAATATTTCTTTTA
CTCTAATATCATGAACTTCTTCAAAACAGAAATTACACTTGCAAATGGAGAGATTCGCAAACGCCCTCTA
ATCGAAACTAATGGGGAAACTGGAGAAATTGTCTGGGATAAAGGGCGAGATTTTGCCACAGTGCGCAAAG
TATTGTCCATGCCCCAAGTCAATATTGTCAAGAAAACAGAAGTACAGACAGGCGGATTCTCCAAGGAGTC
AATTTTACCAAAAAGAAATTCGGACAAGCTTATTGCTCGTAAAAAAGACTGGGATCCAAAAAAATATGGT
GGTTTTGATAGTCCAACGGTAGCTTATTCAGTCCTAGTGGTTGCTAAGGTGGAAAAAGGGAAATCGAAGA
AGTTAAAATCCGTTAAAGAGTTACTAGGGATCACAATTATGGAAAGAAGTTCCTTTGAAAAAAATCCGAT
TGACTTTTTAGAAGCTAAAGGATATAAGGAAGTTAAAAAAGACTTAATCATTAAACTACCTAAATATAGT
CTTTTTGAGTTAGAAAACGGTCGTAAACGGATGCTGGCTAGTGCCGGAGAATTACAAAAAGGAAATGAGC
TGGCTCTGCCAAGCAAATATGTGAATTTTTTATATTTAGCTAGTCATTATGAAAAGTTGAAGGGTAGTCC
AGAAGATAACGAACAAAAACAATTGTTTGTGGAGCAGCATAAGCATTATTTAGATGAGATTATTGAGCAA
ATCAGTGAATTTTCTAAGCGTGTTATTTTAGCAGATGCCAATTTAGATAAAGTTCTTAGTGCATATAACA
AACATAGAGACAAACCAATACGTGAACAAGCAGAAAATATTATTCATTTATTTACGTTGACGAATCTTGG
AGCTCCCGCTGCTTTTAAATATTTTGATACAACAATTGATCGTAAACGATATACGTCTACAAAAGAAGTT
TTAGATGCCACTCTTATCCATCAATCCATCACTGGTCTTTATGAAACACGCATTGATTTGAGTCAGCTAG
GAGGTGACTAACAAAGCCCGAAAGGAAGCTGAGTTGGCTGCTGCCACCGCTGAGCAATAACTAGCATAAC
CCCTTGGGGCCTCTAAACGGGTCTTGACGGGTTTTTTGTCTAGAGCGCTCAAGTTGATCGAATGTATGCC
CCGGATATGACCTAGGGAGATTCTTCTAAAGCGAGCAGGGTTTGCCAAGTGGCGATCGCCTCAGGGAACC
ATAACCAACTTTGTTCGAGGCGGCGGGGGTTGAGCTGGGAACGATCGAGATCTAGGGCGATCGCCCGGAG
TTTTTCGGCTTTCCCTACAAGAATTTCCTGGTCAACGTCGGTGGGTTGCCTTTGGGCCAAATCGTACATA
CTAATCGCCAGGCCCGCATAAATCTCCGCCTGGAGGGCTGGGGGGAAATCCTGGGTCGTTGCCGCCGCTA
AGGCTTCATACCAACGATCATTGGCGGCTTCGTAATCTGCATTGAGGTAATGGACAAAACCCAGGGCCAT
CAAAATTTCGGGGTCGTTGGGCTGTTGGGCTAGGGCCATGTCCCAATTGTCTTGCACCGTGGCGATCGCC
GTTGCTTGGGTTGGCGATGGTGGGACGGCAGCCAAAGTTGTTCAGCATGCGCCCTATAGTGAGTCGTATT
ACAATTCACTGGCCGTCGTTTTACAACGTCGTGACTGGGAAAACCCTGGCGTTACCCAACTTAATCGCCT
TGCAGCACATCCCCCTTTCGCCAGCTGGCGTAATAGCGAAGAGGCCCGCACCGATCGCCCTTCCCAACAG
TTGTGCAGCCTGAATGGCGAATGG
[124 nt withheld, positions 5065-5188]
C
[91 nt withheld, positions 5190-5280]
A
[49 nt withheld, positions 5282-5330]
CCTTTGACGTTGGAGTCCACGTTCTTT
[37 nt withheld, positions 5358-5394]
ACCCTATCTCGGTCTATTCTTTTGATTTATAAGGGATTTTGCCGATTTCGGCCTATTGGTTAAAAAATGA
GCTGATTTAACAAAAATTTAACGCGAATTTTAACAAAATATTAACGCTTACAATTTCCTGATGCGGTATT
TTCTCCTTACGCATCTGTGCGGTATTTCACACCGCATCAGGTGGCACTTTTCGGGGAAATGTGCGCGGAA
CCCCTATTTGTTTATTTTTCTAAATACATTCAAATATGTATCCGCTCATGAGACAATAACCCTGATAAAT
GCTTCAATAATATTGAAAAAGGAAGAGTATGAGTATTCAACATTTCCGTGTCGCCCTTATTCCCTTTTTT
GCGGCATTTTGCCTTCCTGTTTTTGCTCACCCAGAAACGCTGGTGAAAGTAAAAGATGCTGAAGATCAGT
TGGGTGCACGAGTGGGTTACATCGAACTGGATCTCAACAGCGGTAAGATCCTTGAGAGTTTTCGCCCCGA
AGAACGTTTTCCAATGATGAGCACTTTTAAAGTTCTGCTATGTGGCGCGGTATTATCCCGTATTGACGCC
GGGCAAGAGCAACTCGGTCGCCGCATACACTATTCTCAGAATGACTTGGTTGAGTACTCACCAGTCACAG
AAAAGCATCTTACGGATGGCATGACAGTAAGAGAATTATGCAGTGCTGCCATAACCATGAGTGATAACAC
TGCGGCCAACTTACTTCTGACAACGATCGGAGGACCGAAGGAGCTAACCGCTTTTTTGCACAACATGGGG
GATCATGTAACTCGCCTTGATCGTTGGGAACCGGAGATGAATGAAGCCATACCAAACGACGAGCGTGACA
CCACGATGCCTGTAGCAATGGCAACAACGTTGCGCAAACTATTAACTGGCGAACTACTTACTCTAGCTTC
CCGGCAACAATTAATAGACTGGATGGAGGCGGATAAAGTTGCAGGACCACTTCTGCGCTCGGCCCTTCCG
GCTGGCTGGTTTATTGCTGATAAATCTGGAGCCGGTGAGCGTGGGTCTCGCGGTATCATTGCAGCACTGG
GGCCAGATGGTAAGCCCTCCCGTATCGTAGTTATCTACACGACGGGGAGTCAGGCAACTATGGATGAACG
AAATAGACAGATCGCTGAGATAGGTGCCTCACTGATTAAGCATTGGTAACTGTCAGACCAAGTTTACTCA
TATATACTTTAGATTGATTTAAAACTTCATTTTTAATTTAAAAGGATCTAGGTGAAGATCCTTTTTGATA
ATCTCATGACCAAAATCCCTTAACGTGAGTTTTCGTTCCACTGAGCGTCAGACCCCGTAGAAAAGATCAA
AGGATCTTCTTGAGATCCTTTTTTTCTGCGCGTAATCTGCTGCTTGCAAACAAAAAAACCACCGCTACCA
GCGGTGGTTTGTTTGCCGGATCAAGAGCTACCAACTCTTTTTCCGAAGGTAACTGGCTTCAGCAGAGCGC
AGATACCAAATACTGTTCTTCTAGTGTAGCCGTAGTTAGGCCACCACTTCAAGAACTCTGTAGCACCGCC
TACATACCTCGCTCTGCTAATCCTGTTACCAGTGGCTGCTGCCAGTGGCGATAAGTCGTGTCTTACCGGG
TTGGACTCAAGACGATAGTTACCGGATAAGGCGCAGCGGTCGGGCTGAACGGGGGGTTCGTGCACACAGC
CCAGCTTGGAGCGAACGACCTACACCGAACTGAGATACCTACAGCGTGAGCTATGAGAAAGCGCCACGCT
TCCCGAAGGGAGAAAGGCGGACAGGTATCCGGTAAGCGGCAGGGTCGGAACAGGAGAGCGCACGAGGGAG
CTTCCAGGGGGAAACGCCTGGTATCTTTATAGTCCTGTCGGGTTTCGCCACCTCTGACTTGAGCGTCGAT
TTTTGTGATGCTCGTCAGGGGGGCGGAGCCTATGGAAAAACGCCAGCAACGCGGCCTTTTTACGGTTCCT
GGCCTTTTGCTGGCCTTTTGCTCACATGTTCTTTCCTGCGTTATCCCCTGATTCTGTGGATAACCGTATT
ACCGCCTTTGAGTGAGCTGATACCGCTCGCCGCAGCCGAACGACCGAGCGCAGCGAGTCAGTGAGCGAGG
AAGCGGAAGAGCGCCCAATACGCAAACCGCCTCTCCCCGCGCGTTGGCCGATTCATTAATGCAGCTGGCA
CGACAGGTTTCCCGACTGGAAAGCGGGCAGTGAGCGCAACGCAATTAATGTGAGTTAGCTCACTCATTAG
GCACCCCAGGCTTTACACTTTATGCTTCCGGCTCGTATGTTGTGTGGAATTGTGAGCGGATAACAATTTC
ACACAGGAAACAGCTATGACCATGATTACGCCAAGCTATTTAGGTGACACTATAGAATACTCAAGCTATG
AGGTGACTGCCGCACTCAATGTTCAACCAGATCTAGTGATTATTTCGGGGTTAGCAGCCGATGCGGGCAA
CCTGGTGAAGCAACTGCGAGAATTAGGTTACAACGGCATTATTGTTGGGGGGAACGGCTTAAATACTTCT
AATATTTTCCCCGTCTGCCAAGCAAAATGTGATGGGGTGTTGGTGGCCCAAGCCTACAGTGCCGAGTTAG
ATAATGAGATTAACCGCGCGTTTCGGGACGCCTATTTTCAACAAAACCAAAAAGAGCCGCCCCAATTTAG
TGCCCAGGCTTTTACGGCGATCCAAGTTTTTGTTGAAGCCCTCAGCAGCCTCGATGAAAAAACGCCCTTA
GAAACTCTTGCTCTACCGGACTTGCGACGACAACTGCGGGACGAAATTTTTGCAGGTACCTACGTCACGC
CTTTGGGTGAAATTTCCTTCACAGAGGAAGGGGAAATTGTCCAGAAGGAATTTTTTGTGGCCCAAATTGA
AATGGATGAATCGGGTCAACAGGGGCGTTTCGCCTTCATTGAAACGAACTATAAACGCAGAAAGGCCCAC
CCGAAGGTGAGCCAGTGTGACTCTAGTAGAGAGCGTTCACCGACAAACAACAGATAAAACGAAAGGCCCA
GTCTTTCGACTGAGCCTTTCGTTTTATTTGATGCCTGGCTCTAGTAGTGATCTACACTAGCACTATCAGT
GTTATTAAGCTACTAAAGCGTAGTTTTCGTCGTTTGCAGCGGACCCACTTTCACATTTAAGTTGTTTTTC
TAATCCGCATATGATCAATTCAAGGCCGAATAAGAAGGCTGGCTCTGCACCTTGGTGATCAAATAATTCG
ATAGCTTGTCGTAATAATGGCGGCATACTATCAGTAGTAGGTGTTTCCCTTTCTTCTTTAGCGACTTGAT
GCTCTTGATCTTCCAATACGCAACCTAAAGTAAAATGCCCCACAGCGCTGAGTGCATATAATGCATTCTC
TAGTGAAAAACCTTGTTGGCATAAAAAGGCTAATTGATTTTCGAGAGTTTCATACTGTTTTTCTGTAGGC
CGTGTACCTAAATGTACTTTTGCTCCATCGCGATGACTTAGTAAAGCACATCTAAAACTTTTAGCGTTAT
TACGTAAAAAATCTTGCCAGCTTTCCCCTTCTAAAGGGCAAAAGTGAGTATGGTGCCTATCTAACATCTC
AATGGCTAAGGCGTCGAGCAAAGCCCGCTTATTTTTTACATGCCAATACAATGTAGGCTGCTCTACACCT
AGCTTCTGGGCGAGTTTACGGGTTGTTAAACCTTCGATTCCGACCTCATTAAGCAGCTCTAATGCGCTGT
TAATCACTTTACTTTTATCTAATCTGGACATCTAGTATTTCTCCTCT
