>Addgene plasmid #82372 | pCas2A | addgene partial sequence | sequence record 158847 | dCas9-R1 5'-TTTCAACCAATTGGCGTTTG-3'
TTGAATCGTCTTTAAGGAAACTTTGTGGAACAATGGCATCGACATCATAATCACTTAAACGATTAATATC
TAATTCTTGGTCCACATACATGTCTCTTCCATTTTGGAGATAATAGAGATAGAGCTTTTCATTTTGCAAT
TGAGTATTTTCAACAGGATGCTCTTTAAGAATCTGACTTCCTAATTCTTTGATACCTTCTTCGATTCGTT
TCATACGCTCTCGCGAATTTTTCTGGCCCTTTTGAGTTGTCTGATTTTCACGTGCCATTTCAATAACGAT
ATTTTCTGGCTTATGCCGCCCCATTACTTTGACCAATTCATCAACAACTTTTACAGTCTGTAAAATACCT
TTTTTAATAGCAGGGCTACCAGCTAAATTTGCAATATGTTCATGTAAACTATCGCCTTGTCCAGACACTT
GTGCTTTTTGAATGTCTTCTTTAAATGTCAAACTATCATCATGGATCAGCTGCATAAAATTGCGATTGGC
AAAACCATCTGATTTCAAAAAATCTAATATTGTTTTGCCAGATTGCTTATCCCTAATACCATTAATCAAT
TTTCGAGACAAACGTCCCCAACCAGTATAACGGCGACGTTTAAGCTGTTTCATCACCTTA
