>Addgene plasmid #82372 | pCas2A | addgene partial sequence | sequence record 159525 | Tet-R 5'-GGCGAGTTTACGGGTTGTTA-3'
ATGCGCTGTTAATCACTTTACTTTTATCTAATCTGGACATCTAGTATTTCTCCTCTTTCTCTAGTAGCTA
GCATAATCCCTAGGACTGAGCTAGCCATCAGGTTAACAAAAAAGCAGGAATATCCCTATCAGTGATAGAC
AGACATCCCTATCAGTGATAGAGTATAAAGTTAACTGTGGGATTGCAAAAGGAGCTCCCAACTCATAAAG
TCAAGTAGGAGATTAATTCCATGGATAAGAAATACTCAATAGGCTTAGCTATCGGCACAAATAGCGTCGG
ATGGGCGGTGATCACTGATGAATATAAGGTTCCGTCTAAAAAGTTCAAGGTTCTGGGAAATACAGACCGC
CACAGTATCAAAAAAAATCTTATAGGGGCTCTTTTATTTGACAGTGGAGAGACAGCGGAAGCGACTCGTC
TCAAACGGACAGCTCGTAGAAGGTATACACGTCGGAAGAATCGTATTTGTTATCTACAGGAGATTTTTTC
AAATGAGATGGCGAAAGTAGATGATAGTTTCTTTCATCGACTTGAAGAGTCTTTTTTGGTGGAAGAAGAC
AAGAAGCATGAACGTCATCCTATTTTTGGAAATATAGTAGATGAAGTTGCTTATCATGAGAAATATCCAA
CTATCTATCATCTGCGAAAAAAATTGGTAGATTCTACTGATAAAGCGGATTTGCGCTTAATCTATTTGGC
CTTAGCGCATATGATTAAGTTTCGTGGTCATTTTTTGATTGAGGGAGATTTAAATCCTGATAATAGTGAT
GTGGACAAACTATTTATCCAGTTGGTACAAACCTACAATCAATTATTTGAAGAAAACCCTATTAACGCAA
GTGGAGTAGATGCTAAAGCGATTCTTTCTGCACGATTGAGTAAATCAAGACGATTAGAAAATCTCATTGC
TCAGCTCCC
